Addgene plasmid #30083: HL 3619 (=HL 716 + pHL 1228)
Depositing lab: Han Lim. Depositing organization: University of California, Berkeley. Publication: Disruption of small RNA signaling caused by competition for Hfq. Hussein R, Lim HN. Proc Natl Acad Sci U S A. 2011 Jan 18;108(3):1110-5. doi: 10.1073/pnas.1010082108. Epub 2010 Dec 28. PubMed 21189298.
Backbone
  Vector backbone: ColE (from pZ system) + AmpR
  Backbone manufacturer: Lim Lab (modified from Rolf Lutz and Hermann Bujard, 1997)
  Backbone size w/o insert (bp): 2000
  Vector type: Bacterial Expression, Synthetic Biology
Growth in bacteria
  Bacterial resistance: Ampicillin, 100 μg/mL
  Growth temperature: 37°C
  Growth strain: HL 716
  Copy number: High Copy
Gene/Insert
  Gene/Insert name: pLtetO-1:DsrA-mCherry, pLlacO-1:ompC::gfp
  Species: E. coli
  Insert size (bp): 1900
  Tag / fusion protein: mCherry, GFP (C terminal on backbone)
  Cloning method: Restriction Enzyme; 5′ cloning site AatII (not destroyed); 3′ cloning site ApaI (not destroyed)
  Sequencing primers: 5′ ctcatgagcggatacat atttgaa; 3′ agctgatacc gctcgccgca gccgaacg
Terms and licenses: Academic/Nonprofit Terms; Industry Terms: Not Available to Industry
Depositor comments: Please note that this plasmid may require a unique bacterial strain, so make sure to confirm that you can also obtain the appropriate growth strain. Please contact us or contact our distributors if you have any questions.
How to cite: HL 3619 (=HL 716 + pHL 1228) was a gift from Han Lim (Addgene plasmid # 30083 ; http://n2t.net/addgene:30083 ; RRID:Addgene_30083)
