[The description below was written by a language model from this plasmid's Addgene catalogue record.]
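Description:
HL 3619 is the designation for E. coli strain HL 716 carrying plasmid pHL 1228, a bacterial expression and synthetic biology construct built on a modified pZ-system backbone. The roughly 2 kb backbone supplies a ColE-type origin of replication, giving high copy number, together with an ampicillin resistance marker for selection. The record indicates that the plasmid is propagated in the HL 716 host and may depend on that particular strain background, although the relevant genotype is not stated.

The approximately 1.9 kb insert, cloned between AatII and ApaI sites that both remain intact, contains two independently regulated expression units. In the first, the PLtetO-1 promoter, a phage lambda PL derivative carrying Tet operators and therefore repressed by TetR and inducible with tetracycline analogues, drives the E. coli small regulatory RNA DsrA together with mCherry, so that red fluorescence can serve as a readout of transcription from this unit. In the second, the PLlacO-1 promoter, the equivalent LacI-repressed, IPTG-inducible design, drives an ompC::gfp fusion whose green fluorescence reports expression of the ompC-derived target. The exact boundaries of the ompC segment and the arrangement of DsrA relative to mCherry are not given, and no feature table accompanies the record.

Placing the small RNA and a fluorescent mRNA target under separate inducible promoters on one plasmid allows their levels to be tuned independently and measured simultaneously. According to the associated publication title, the construct was made to study how competition for the RNA chaperone Hfq disrupts small RNA signalling in E. coli.
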