>Addgene plasmid #30083 | HL 3619 (=HL 716 + pHL 1228) | addgene partial sequence | sequence record 35284 | 30083 with mCherry-R
CCTCGCCCTCGCCCCTCGATCTCGAACTCGTGGCCGTTCACGGAGCCCTCCATGTGCACCCTTGAAGCGC
ATGAACTCCTTGATGATGGCCATGTTATCCTCCTCGCCCTTGCTCACCATCGTACGTTTCTCCTCTTTAA
TAAGCTTAGCGTCTCTGAAGTGAATCGTTGAATGCACAATAAAAAAATCCCGACCCTGAGGGGGTCGGGA
TGAAACTTGCTTAAGCAAGAAGCACTTAAAAAATTCGTTACACCAGGAAATCTGATGTGTTCCCGGGAGT
ATCTCTATCACTGATAGGGATGTCAATCTCTATCACTGATAGGGAGGATCCTGAGCGGATACATATTTGA
ATGTATTTAGAAAAATAAACAAAAGAGTTTGTAGAAACGCAAAAAGGCCATCCGTCAGGATGGCCTTCTG
CTTAATTTGATGCCTGGCAGTTTATGGCGGGCGTCCTGCCCGCCACCCTCTGGGCCGTTGCTTCGCAACG
TTCAAATCCGCTCCCGGCGGATTTGTCCTACTCAGGAGAGCGTTCACCGACAAACAACAGATAAAACGAA
AGGCCCAGTCTTTCGACTGAGCCTTTCGTTTTATTTGATGCCTGGCAGTTCCCTACTCTCGCATGGGGAG
ACCCCACACTACCATCGGCGCTACGGCGTTTCACTTCTGAGTTCGGCATGGGGTCAGGTGGGACCACCGC
GCTACTGCCGCCAGGCAAATTCTGTTTTATCAGACCGCTTCTGCGTTCTGATTTAATCTGTATCAGGCTG
AAAAT
