>Addgene plasmid #30083 | HL 3619 (=HL 716 + pHL 1228) | addgene partial sequence | sequence record 36728 | GFP-R 5'-CCATCTAATTCAACAAGAATTGGGACAAC-3'
CGGGAAGTCTTCTCCTTNCGCATGCTAGCTGGGACCAGGAGGGACAGTACTTTAACTTTCATGTTATTAA
CCCTCTGTTATATGCCTTTATTTGCTTTTTTATGCCACTGCATACTGATTAACCCTCATTAATCAGTCGG
CAAGTCGACAGTATCTTGTTATCCGCTCACAATGTCAATGTTATCCGCTCACATTTATGACGTCAGGTGG
CACTTTTCGGGGAAATGTGCGCGGAACCCCTATTTGTTTATTTTTCTAAATACATTCAAATATGTATCCG
CTCATGAGACAATAACCCTGATAAATGCTTCAATAATATTGAAAAAGGAAGAGTATGAGTATTCAACATT
TCCGTGTCGCCCTTATTCCCTTTTTTGCGGCATTTTGCCTTCCTGTTTTTGCTCACCCAGAAACGCTGGT
GAAAGTAAAAGATGCTGAAGATCAGTTGGGTGCACGAGTGGGTTACATCGAACTGGATCTCAACAGCGGT
AAGATCCTTGAGAGTTTTCGCCCCGAAGAACGTTTTCCAATGATGAGCACTTTTAAAGTTCTGCTATGTG
GCGCGGTATTATCCCGTATTGACGCCGGGCAAGAGCAACTCGGTCGCCGCATACACTATTCTCAGAATGA
CTTGGTTGAGTACTCACCAGTCACAGAAAAGCATCTTACGGATGGCATGACAGTAAGAGAATTATGCAGT
GCTGCCATAACCATGAGTGATAACACTGCGGCCAACTTACTTCTGACAACGATCGGAGGACCGAAGGAGC
TAACCGCTTTTTTGCACAACATGGGGGATCATGTAACTCGCCTTGATCGTTGGGAACCGGACGATGAGCT
A
